Addgene plasmid #155384: pJK511
Purpose: dCas12a oscillator, reverse direction crRNAs. dCas12a (D917A) + PA4-mVenus
Depositing lab: Pamela Silver. Depositing organization: Harvard Medical School. Publication: Toward a translationally independent RNA-based synthetic oscillator using deactivated CRISPR-Cas. Kuo J, Yuan R, Sanchez C, Paulsson J, Silver PA. Nucleic Acids Res. 2020 Aug 20;48(14):8165-8177. doi: 10.1093/nar/gkaa557. PubMed 32609820.
Backbone
  Vector backbone: SC101
  Total vector size (bp): 9573
  Vector type: Bacterial Expression, CRISPR
Growth in bacteria
  Bacterial resistance: Chloramphenicol, 25 μg/mL
  Growth temperature: 37°C
  Growth strain: DH5alpha
  Copy number: Low Copy
Gene/Insert 1
  Gene/Insert name: dCas12a (F. novicida) (alt name: dCpf1)
  Species: Francisella tularensis subsp. novicida
  Insert size (bp): 3903
  Mutation: D917A (nuclease-deactivating)
Gene/Insert 2
  Gene/Insert name: PA4-mVenus
  Insert size (bp): 997
Gene/Insert 3
  Gene/Insert name: dCas12a oscillator crRNAs
  Species: Synthetic
  Insert size (bp): 578
Resource information
  A portion of this plasmid was derived from a plasmid made by: Feng Zhang (Addgene #69973); pLPT119 (Johan Paulsson, Addgene #85526)
Terms and licenses: Academic/Nonprofit Terms; Industry Terms: Not Available to Industry
How to cite: pJK511 was a gift from Pamela Silver (Addgene plasmid # 155384 ; http://n2t.net/addgene:155384 ; RRID:Addgene_155384)
