[The description below was written by a language model from this plasmid's Addgene catalogue record and pLannotate feature annotations shown in this document.]
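Description:
pJK511 is a 9.6 kb low-copy bacterial expression and CRISPR plasmid that carries a complete dCas12a-based synthetic oscillator circuit for E. coli. It replicates from the pSC101 origin, which depends on the plasmid-encoded Rep101 (RepA) initiator protein, and is selected with chloramphenicol through a cat gene driven by its native promoter.

The largest payload is the Francisella novicida Cas12a (Cpf1) coding sequence carrying the D917A substitution. This mutation abolishes nuclease activity, so the protein acts as a crRNA-programmed DNA-binding repressor rather than a cutter. The gene sits downstream of the divergent tetR/tetA promoter region, with TetR encoded on the opposite strand, an arrangement that normally makes expression inducible with tetracycline-type inducers. A synthetic block of about 580 bp encodes the oscillator crRNAs, here placed in the "reverse direction" orientation. The annotation detects J23119-derived promoter fragments and a hammerhead ribozyme fragment in this region, consistent with engineered promoters driving crRNAs that repress one another, although the record does not spell out the exact wiring.

Circuit output is reported by the PA4-mVenus cassette. The fluorescent protein ORF, which the annotation software matches to the closely related yellow variant SYFP2, is preceded by an sTRSV hammerhead ribozyme. Such ribozymes commonly serve as self-cleaving insulators that standardise the 5' end of a transcript. The rrnB T1 and lambda t0 terminators follow the ORF. The PA4 promoter itself is not annotated in the feature table.

The plasmid was built for work on an RNA-based synthetic oscillator designed to function independently of translation, with parts derived from earlier Cas12a and repressilator-type plasmids.
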