Features (pLannotate 1.2.2; 16 found; start..end, strand, type, name):
      4..660     -  CDS            cat: CAT_ECOLX - Experimental evidence at protein level: Swiss-Prot protein existence level 1. This enzyme is an effector of chloramphenicol resistance in bacteria. From Escherichia coli. This protein is used as a marker in many commonly used cloning vectors, such as pACYC184.
    661..763     -  promoter       cat promoter: promoter of the E. coli cat gene encoding chloramphenicol acetyltransferase
    793..1416    -  CDS            TetR: tetracycline repressor TetR; tetR from transposon Tn10; TetR binds to the tetracycline operator tetO to inhibit transcription. This inhibition can be relieved by adding tetracycline or doxycycline.
   1435..1490    +  promoter       tetR/tetA promoters: tetR; overlapping promoters for bacterial tetR and tetA
   1526..5425    +  CDS            cas12a: CS12A_FRATN - Also known as cpf1 From Francisella tularensis subsp. novicida (strain U112).
   5624..5651    -  promoter       J23119 promoter (fragment): bacterial promoter (Registry of Standard Biological Parts BBa J23119)
   5690..5743    -  ncRNA          Hammerhead 3 (fragment): Accession: RF00008 - Hammerhead ribozyme (type III)
   6030..6046    -  promoter       J23119 promoter (fragment): bacterial promoter (Registry of Standard Biological Parts BBa J23119)
   6132..6175    +  terminator     bacterial terminator: putative bacterial transcription terminator
   6722..7672    -  CDS            Rep101: RepA protein needed for replication with the pSC101 origin; rep101
   7720..7942    -  rep_origin     pSC101 ori: low-copy replication origin that requires the Rep101 protein
   8487..8536    +  misc_RNA       sTRSV HHRz: hammerhead ribozyme from the tobacco ringspot virus satellite RNA (Khvorova et al., 2003)
   8589..9299    +  CDS            SYFP2: SYFP2 is a basic (constitutively fluorescent) yellow fluorescent protein published in 2006, derived from Aequorea victoria. It is reported to be a very rapidly-maturing monomer with moderate acid sensitivity.
   9299..9336    -  misc_feature   MCS (fragment): pBluescript multiple cloning site
   9360..9446    +  terminator     rrnB T1 terminator: Escherichia coli rrnB; transcription terminator T1 from the E. coli rrnB gene
   9459..9553    -  terminator     lambda t0 terminator: transcription terminator from phage lambda
>Addgene plasmid #155384 | pJK511 | addgene full sequence | sequence record 309004 | Addgene NGS Result
TTACGCCCCGCCCTGCCACTCATCGCAGTACTGTTGTAATTCATTAAGCATTCTGCCGACATGGAAGCCA
TCACAAACGGCATGATGAACCTGAATCGCCAGCGGCATCAGCACCTTGTCGCCTTGCGTATAATATTTGC
CCATGGTGAAAACGGGGGCGAAGAAGTTGTCCATATTGGCCACGTTTAAATCAAAACTGGTGAAACTCAC
CCAGGGATTGGCTGAGACGAAAAACATATTCTCAATAAACCCTTTAGGGAAATAGGCCAGGTTTTCACCG
TAACACGCCACATCTTGCGAATATATGTGTAGAAACTGCCGGAAATCGTCGTGGTATTCACTCCAGAGCG
ATGAAAACGTTTCAGTTTGCTCATGGAAAACGGTGTAACAAGGGTGAACACTATCCCATATCACCAGCTC
ACCGTCTTTCATTGCCATACGAAATTCCGGATGAGCATTCATCAGGCGGGCAAGAATGTGAATAAAGGCC
GGATAAAACTTGTGCTTATTTTTCTTTACGGTCTTTAAAAAGGCCGTAATATCCAGCTGAACGGTCTGGT
TATAGGTACATTGAGCAACTGACTGAAATGCCTCAAAATGTTCTTTACGATGCCATTGGGATATATCAAC
GGTGGTATATCCAGTGATTTTTTTCTCCATTTTAGCTTCCTTAGCTCCTGAAAATCTCGATAACTCAAAA
AATACGCCCGGTAGTGATCTTATTTCATTATGGTGAAAGTTGGAACCTCTTACGTGCCGATCAACGTCTC
ATTTTCGCCAGATATCGACGTCTTAAGACCCACTTTCACATTTAAGTTGTTTTTCTAATCCGCATATGAT
CAATTCAAGGCCGAATAAGAAGGCTGGCTCTGCACCTTGGTGATCAAATAATTCGATAGCTTGTCGTAAT
AATGGCGGCATACTATCAGTAGTAGGTGTTTCCCTTTCTTCTTTAGCGACTTGATGCTCTTGATCTTCCA
ATACGCAACCTAAAGTAAAATGCCCCACAGCGCTGAGTGCATATAATGCATTCTCTAGTGAAAAACCTTG
TTGGCATAAAAAGGCTAATTGATTTTCGAGAGTTTCATACTGTTTTTCTGTAGGCCGTGTACCTAAATGT
ACTTTTGCTCCATCGCGATGACTTAGTAAAGCACATCTAAAACTTTTAGCGTTATTACGTAAAAAATCTT
GCCAGCTTTCCCCTTCTAAAGGGCAAAAGTGAGTATGGTGCCTATCTAACATCTCAATGGCTAAGGCGTC
GAGCAAAGCCCGCTTATTTTTTACATGCCAATACAATGTAGGCTGCTCTACACCTAGCTTCTGGGCGAGT
TTACGGGTTGTTAAACCTTCGATTCCGACCTCATTAAGCAGCTCTAATGCGCTGTTAATCACTTTACTTT
TATCTAATCTAGACATCATTAATTCCTAATTTTTGTTGACACTCTATCGTTGATAGAGTTATTTTACCAC
TCCCTATCAGTGATAGAGAAAAGAATTCAAAAGATCTAAAGAGGAGAAAGGATCTATGTCAATTTATCAA
GAATTTGTTAATAAATATAGTTTAAGTAAAACTCTAAGATTTGAGTTAATCCCACAGGGTAAAACACTTG
AAAACATAAAAGCAAGAGGTTTGATTTTAGATGATGAGAAAAGAGCTAAAGACTACAAAAAGGCTAAACA
AATAATTGATAAATATCATCAGTTTTTTATAGAGGAGATATTAAGTTCGGTTTGTATTAGCGAAGATTTA
TTACAAAACTATTCTGATGTTTATTTTAAACTTAAAAAGAGTGATGATGATAATCTACAAAAAGATTTTA
AAAGTGCAAAAGATACGATAAAGAAACAAATATCTGAATATATAAAGGACTCAGAGAAATTTAAGAATTT
GTTTAATCAAAACCTTATCGATGCTAAAAAAGGGCAAGAGTCAGATTTAATTCTATGGCTAAAGCAATCT
AAGGATAATGGTATAGAACTATTTAAAGCCAATAGTGATATCACAGATATAGATGAGGCGTTAGAAATAA
TCAAATCTTTTAAAGGTTGGACAACTTATTTTAAGGGTTTTCATGAAAATAGAAAAAATGTTTATAGTAG
CAATGATATTCCTACATCTATTATTTATAGGATAGTAGATGATAATTTGCCTAAATTTCTAGAAAATAAA
GCTAAGTATGAGAGTTTAAAAGACAAAGCTCCAGAAGCTATAAACTATGAACAAATTAAAAAAGATTTGG
CAGAAGAGCTAACCTTTGATATTGACTACAAAACATCTGAAGTTAATCAAAGAGTTTTTTCACTTGATGA
AGTTTTTGAGATAGCAAACTTTAATAATTATCTAAATCAAAGTGGTATTACTAAATTTAATACTATTATT
GGTGGTAAATTTGTAAATGGTGAAAATACAAAGAGAAAAGGTATAAATGAATATATAAATCTATACTCAC
AGCAAATAAATGATAAAACACTCAAAAAATATAAAATGAGTGTTTTATTTAAGCAAATTTTAAGTGATAC
AGAATCTAAATCTTTTGTAATTGATAAGTTAGAAGATGATAGTGATGTAGTTACAACGATGCAAAGTTTT
TATGAGCAAATAGCAGCTTTTAAAACAGTAGAAGAAAAATCTATTAAAGAAACACTATCTTTATTATTTG
ATGATTTAAAAGCTCAAAAACTTGATTTGAGTAAAATTTATTTTAAAAATGATAAATCTCTTACTGATCT
ATCACAACAAGTTTTTGATGATTATAGTGTTATTGGTACAGCGGTACTAGAATATATAACTCAACAAATA
GCACCTAAAAATCTTGATAACCCTAGTAAGAAAGAGCAAGAATTAATAGCCAAAAAAACTGAAAAAGCAA
AATACTTATCTCTAGAAACTATAAAGCTTGCCTTAGAAGAATTTAATAAGCATAGAGATATAGATAAACA
GTGTAGGTTTGAAGAAATACTTGCAAACTTTGCGGCTATTCCGATGATATTTGATGAAATAGCTCAAAAC
AAAGACAATTTGGCACAGATATCTATCAAATATCAAAATCAAGGTAAAAAAGACCTACTTCAAGCTAGTG
CGGAAGATGATGTTAAAGCTATCAAGGATCTTTTAGATCAAACTAATAATCTCTTACATAAACTAAAAAT
ATTTCATATTAGTCAGTCAGAAGATAAGGCAAATATTTTAGACAAGGATGAGCATTTTTATCTAGTATTT
GAGGAGTGCTACTTTGAGCTAGCGAATATAGTGCCTCTTTATAACAAAATTAGAAACTATATAACTCAAA
AGCCATATAGTGATGAGAAATTTAAGCTCAATTTTGAGAACTCGACTTTGGCTAATGGTTGGGATAAAAA
TAAAGAGCCTGACAATACGGCAATTTTATTTATCAAAGATGATAAATATTATCTGGGTGTGATGAATAAG
AAAAATAACAAAATATTTGATGATAAAGCTATCAAAGAAAATAAAGGCGAGGGTTATAAAAAAATTGTTT
ATAAACTTTTACCTGGCGCAAATAAAATGTTACCTAAGGTTTTCTTTTCTGCTAAATCTATAAAATTTTA
TAATCCTAGTGAAGATATACTTAGAATAAGAAATCATTCCACACATACAAAAAATGGTAGTCCTCAAAAA
GGATATGAAAAATTTGAGTTTAATATTGAAGATTGCCGAAAATTTATAGATTTTTATAAACAGTCTATAA
GTAAGCATCCGGAGTGGAAAGATTTTGGATTTAGATTTTCTGATACTCAAAGATATAATTCTATAGATGA
ATTTTATAGAGAAGTTGAAAATCAAGGCTACAAACTAACTTTTGAAAATATATCAGAGAGCTATATTGAT
AGCGTAGTTAATCAGGGTAAATTGTACCTATTCCAAATCTATAATAAAGATTTTTCAGCTTATAGCAAAG
GGCGACCAAATCTACATACTTTATATTGGAAAGCGCTGTTTGATGAGAGAAATCTTCAAGATGTGGTTTA
TAAGCTAAATGGTGAGGCAGAGCTTTTTTATCGTAAACAATCAATACCTAAAAAAATCACTCACCCAGCT
AAAGAGGCAATAGCTAATAAAAACAAAGATAATCCTAAAAAAGAGAGTGTTTTTGAATATGATTTAATCA
AAGATAAACGCTTTACTGAAGATAAGTTTTTCTTTCACTGTCCTATTACAATCAATTTTAAATCTAGTGG
AGCTAATAAGTTTAATGATGAAATCAATTTATTGCTAAAAGAAAAAGCAAATGATGTTCATATATTAAGT
ATAGCTAGAGGTGAAAGACATTTAGCTTACTATACTTTGGTAGATGGTAAAGGCAATATCATCAAACAAG
ATACTTTCAACATCATTGGTAATGATAGAATGAAAACAAACTACCATGATAAGCTTGCTGCAATAGAGAA
AGATAGGGATTCAGCTAGGAAAGACTGGAAAAAGATAAATAACATCAAAGAGATGAAAGAGGGCTATCTA
TCTCAGGTAGTTCATGAAATAGCTAAGCTAGTTATAGAGTATAATGCTATTGTGGTTTTTGAGGATTTAA
ATTTTGGATTTAAAAGAGGGCGTTTCAAGGTAGAGAAGCAGGTCTATCAAAAGTTAGAAAAAATGCTAAT
TGAGAAACTAAACTATCTAGTTTTCAAAGATAATGAGTTTGATAAAACTGGGGGAGTGCTTAGAGCTTAT
CAGCTAACAGCACCTTTTGAGACTTTTAAAAAGATGGGTAAACAAACAGGTATTATCTACTATGTACCAG
CTGGTTTTACTTCAAAAATTTGTCCTGTAACTGGTTTTGTAAATCAGTTATATCCTAAGTATGAAAGTGT
CAGCAAATCTCAAGAGTTCTTTAGTAAGTTTGACAAGATTTGTTATAACCTTGATAAGGGCTATTTTGAG
TTTAGTTTTGATTATAAAAACTTTGGTGACAAGGCTGCCAAAGGCAAGTGGACTATAGCTAGCTTTGGGA
GTAGATTGATTAACTTTAGAAATTCAGATAAAAATCATAATTGGGATACTCGAGAAGTTTATCCAACTAA
AGAGTTGGAGAAATTGCTAAAAGATTATTCTATCGAATATGGGCATGGCGAATGTATCAAAGCAGCTATT
TGCGGTGAGAGCGACAAAAAGTTTTTTGCTAAGCTAACTAGTGTCCTAAATACTATCTTACAAATGCGTA
ACTCAAAAACAGGTACTGAGTTAGATTATCTAATTTCACCAGTAGCAGATGTAAATGGCAATTTCTTTGA
TTCGCGACAGGCGCCAAAAAATATGCCTCAAGATGCTGATGCCAATGGTGCTTATCATATTGGGCTAAAA
GGTCTGATGCTACTAGGTAGGATCAAAAATAATCAAGAGGGCAAAAAACTCAATTTGGTTATCAAAAATG
AAGAGTATTTTGAGTTCGTGCAGAATAGGAATAACTAATTGAGAAGAGAAAAGAAAACCGCCGATCCTGT
CCACCGCATTACTGCAAGGTAGTGGACAAGACCGGCGGTCTTAAGTTTTTTGGCTGAATTAATTAAGGAC
CAAAACGAAAAAAGACGCTTTTCAGCGTCTTATTGTTCGTCTTTGGTACCGAGACCAGCTAGTTGTGGAG
GTGATCTACAACAGTAGAAATTAGCTAGCATAATACCTAGGACTGAGCTAGGTGTAAAATCCTATCTTAA
ACAAAATTATTTGTAGAGGTCATAAGTTTCGTCGCATTTCAGCGACTCATCAGTGGGCTTAGCCCAGACT
TATGACTGGATCCGGACCAAAACGAAAAAAGACGCTCGAAAGCGTCTCTTTTCTGGAATTTGGTACCGAG
ACCCGTGTGACCCGTTGGTGATCTACAACAGTAGAAATTAGCTAGCATAATACCAGCTAGTTGTGGAGGT
GTAAAAAGCTTAAACAAAATTATTTGTAGAGGACTGTTTCGGCCCTTTTGGGCCATCGTCAGGTCGGATA
CACATCCGGCGACAGTCTGGACCAAAACGAAAAAAGGCCCCCCTTTCGGGAGGCCTCTTTTCTGGAATTT
GGTACCGAGACCTAGGACTGAGCTAGGTGATCTACAACAGTAGAAATTAGCTAGCATAATACCCGTGTGA
CCCGTTGGTGTAAAATGATTTCTGAGATCTTTAGAATTCCAGAAATCATCCTTAGCGAAAGCTAAGGATT
TTTTTTATCTGAAATTCTGCCTCGTGATACGCCTATTAATTAAGTACGGGTTTTGCTGCCCGCAAACGGG
CTGTTCTGGTGTTGCTAGTTTGTTATCAGAATCGCAGATCCGGCTTCAGCCGGTTTGCCGGCTGAAAGCG
CTATTTCTTCCAGAATTGCCATGATTTTTTCCCCACGGGAGGCGTCACTGGCTCCCGTGTTGTCGGCAGC
TTTGATTCGATAAGCAGCATCGCCTGTTTCAGGCTGTCTATGTGTGACTGTTGAGCTGTAACAAGTTGTC
TCAGGTGTTCAATTTCATGTTCTAGTTGCTTTGTTTTACTGGTTTCACCTGTTCTATTAGGTGTTACATG
CTGTTCATCTGTTACATTGTCGATCTGTTCATGGTGAACAGCTTTGAATGCACCAAAAACTCGTAAAAGC
TCTGATGTATCTATCTTTTTTACACCGTTTTCATCTGTGCATATGGACAGTTTTCCCTTTGATATGTAAC
GGTGAACAGTTGTTCTACTTTTGTTTGTTAGTCTTGATGCTTCACTGATAGATACAAGAGCCATAAGAAC
CTCAGATCCTTCCGTATTTAGCCAGTATGTTCTCTAGTGTGGTTCGTTGTTTTTGCGTGAGCCATGAGAA
CGAACCATTGAGATCATACTTACTTTGCATGTCACTCAAAAATTTTGCCTCAAAACTGGTGAGCTGAATT
TTTGCAGTTAAAGCATCGTGTAGTGTTTTTCTTAGTCCGTTATGTAGGTAGGAATCTGATGTAATGGTTG
TTGGTATTTTGTCACCATTCATTTTTATCTGGTTGTTCTCAAGTTCGGTTACGAGATCCATTTGTCTATC
TAGTTCAACTTGGAAAATCAACGTATCAGTCGGGCGGCCTCGCTTATCAACCACCAATTTCATATTGCTG
TAAGTGTTTAAATCTTTACTTATTGGTTTCAAAACCCATTGGTTAAGCCTTTTAAACTCATGGTAGTTAT
TTTCAAGCATTAACATGAACTTAAATTCATCAAGGCTAATCTCTATATTTGCCTTGTGAGTTTTCTTTTG
TGTTAGTTCTTTTAATAACCACTCATAAATCCTCATAGAGTATTTGTTTTCAAAAGACTTAACATGTTCC
AGATTATATTTTATGAATTTTTTTAACTGGAAAAGATAAGGCAATATCTCTTCACTAAAAACTAATTCTA
ATTTTTCGCTTGAGAACTTGGCATAGTTTGTCCACTGGAAAATCTCAAAGCCTTTAACCAAAGGATTCCT
GATTTCCACAGTTCTCGTCATCAGCTCTCTGGTTGCTTTAGCTAATACACCATAAGCATTTTCCCTACTG
ATGTTCATCATCTGAGCGTATTGGTTATAAGTGAACGATACCGTCCGTTCTTTCCTTGTAGGGTTTTCAA
TCGTGGGGTTGAGTAGTGCCACACAGCATAAAATTAGCTTGGTTTCATGCTCCGTTAAGTCATAGCGACT
AATCGCTAGTTCATTTGCTTTGAAAACAACTAATTCAGACATACATCTCAATTGGTCTAGGTGATTTTAA
TCACTATACCAATTGAGATGGGCTAGTCAATGATAATTACTAGTCCTTTTCCTTTGAGTTGTGGGTATCT
GTAAATTCTGCTAGACCTTTGCTGGAAAACTTGTAAATTCTGCTAGACCCTCTGTAAATTCCGCTAGACC
TTTGTGTGTTTTTTTTGTTTATATTCAAGTGGTTATAATTTATAGAATAAAGAAAGAATAAAAAAAGATA
AAAAGAATAGATCCCAGCCCTGTGTATAACTCACTACTTTAGTCAGTTCCGCAGTATTACAAAAGGATGT
CGCAAACGCTGTTTGCTCCTCTACAAAACAGACCTTAAAACCCTAAAGGCTTAAGTAGCACCCTCGCAAG
CTCGGGCAAATCGCTGAATATTCCTTTTGTCTCCGACCATCAGGCACCTGAGTCGCTGTCTTTTTCGTGA
CATTCAGTTCGCTGCGCTCACGGCTCTGGCAGTGAATGGGGGTAAATGGCACTACAGGCGCCTTTTATGG
ATTCATGCAAGGAAACTACCCATAATACAAGAAAAGCCCGTCACGGGCTTCTCAGGGCGTTTTATGGCGG
GTCTGCTATGTGGTGCTATCTGACTTTTTGCTGTTCAGCAGTTCCTGCCCTCTGATTTTCCAGTCTGACC
ACTTCGGATTATCCCGTGACAGGTCATTCAGACTGGCTAATGCACCCAGTAAGGCAGCGGTATCATCAAC
AGGCTTACCCGTCTTACTGTCCCTAGTGCTTGGCCTAGTATGCGTCTCCTTTACACCTCCACAACTAGCT
GGTATTATGCTAGCAGCTGTCACCGGATGTGCTTTCCGGTCTGATGAGTCCGTGAGGACGAAACAGCCTC
TACAAATAATTTTGTTTAACTTTACAAAGAGGAGAAAGGTACCGCATGAGTAAAGGAGAAGAACTTTTCA
CTGGAGTTGTCCCAATTCTTGTTGAATTAGATGGTGATGTTAATGGGCACAAATTTTCTGTCAGTGGAGA
GGGTGAAGGTGATGCAACATACGGAAAACTTACCCTTAAATTGATTTGCACTACTGGAAAACTACCTGTT
CCATGGCCAACACTTGTCACTACTTTGGGTTATGGTGTTCAATGCTTTGCGAGATACCCAGATCATATGA
AACAGCATGACTTTTTCAAGAGTGCCATGCCCGAAGGTTATGTACAGGAAAGAACTATATTTTTCAAAGA
TGACGGGAACTACAAGACACGTGCTGAAGTCAAGTTTGAAGGTGATACCCTTGTTAATAGAATCGAGTTA
AAAGGTATTGATTTTAAAGAAGATGGAAACATTCTTGGACACAAATTGGAATACAACTATAACTCACACA
ATGTATACATCACGGCAGACAAACAAAAGAATGGAATCAAAGCGAACTTCAAAATTAGACACAACATTGA
AGATGGAGGTGTTCAACTAGCAGACCATTATCAACAAAATACTCCAATTGGCGATGGCCCTGTCCTTTTA
CCAGACAACCATTACCTGTCCTACCAATCTAAGCTTTCGAAAGATCCCAACGAAAAGAGAGACCACATGG
TCCTTCTTGAGTTTGTAACAGCTGCTGGGATTACACATGGCATGGATGAACTATACAAATAAGCTTGATA
TCGAATTCCTGCAGCCCGGGGGATCCCATTGTACGCGTGCTAGAGGCATCAAATAAAACGAAAGGCTCAG
TCGAAAGACTGGGCCTTTCGTTTTATCTGTTGTTTGTCGGTGAACGCTCTCCTGAGTAGGACAAATTCTA
GTGCTTGGATTCTCACCAATAAAAAACGCCCGGCGGCAACCGAGCGTTCTGAACAAATCCAGATGGAGTT
CTGAGGTCATTACTGGATCTATCAACAGGAGTCCAAGCGAGCTCGATATCAAA
